Addgene plasmid #29098: pEMS1192
Purpose: Expression of the eGFP reporter gene was not detected in the brain and eye.
Depositing lab: Elizabeth Simpson. Depositing organization: University of British Columbia. Publication: A regulatory toolbox of MiniPromoters to drive selective expression in the brain. Portales-Casamar E, Swanson DJ, Liu L, de Leeuw CN, Banks KG, Ho Sui SJ, Fulton DL, Ali J, Amirabbasi M, Arenillas DJ, Babyak N, Black SF, Bonaguro RJ, Brauer E, Candido TR, Castellarin M, Chen J, Chen Y, Cheng JC, Chopra V, Docking TR, Dreolini L, D'Souza CA, Flynn EK, Glenn R, Hatakka K, Hearty TG, Imanian B, Jiang S, Khorasan-zadeh S, Komljenovic I, Laprise S, Liao NY, Lim JS, Lithwick S, Liu F, Liu J, Lu M, McConechy M, McLeod AJ, Milisavljevic M, Mis J, O'Connor K, Palma B, Palmquist DL, Schmouth JF, Swanson MI, Tam B, Ticoll A, Turner JL, Varhol R, Vermeulen J, Watkins RF, Wilson G, Wong BK, Wong SH, Wong TY, Yang GS, Ypsilanti AR, Jones SJ, Holt RA, Goldowitz D, Wasserman WW, Simpson EM. Proc Natl Acad Sci U S A. 2010 Sep 21. 107(38):16589-94. 10.1073/pnas.1009158107 PubMed 20807748.
Backbone
  Vector backbone: pEMS1307
  Backbone size w/o insert (bp): 16482
  Vector type: Pleiades Promoter Project [sic, Pleaides Plieades]
Growth in bacteria
  Bacterial resistance: Ampicillin, 100 μg/mL
  Growth temperature: 37°C
  Growth strain: DH5alpha
  Growth instructions: DH10B
  Copy number: High Copy
Gene/Insert
  Gene/Insert name: Ple165 (alt names: PKP2; plakophilin 2)
  Species: H. sapiens (human)
  Insert size (bp): 3639
  Entrez Gene: PKP2 (a.k.a. ARVD9)
  Tag / fusion protein: EGFP-NLS (C terminal on backbone)
  Cloning method: Restriction Enzyme; 5′ cloning site FseI (unknown if destroyed); 3′ cloning site AscI (unknown if destroyed)
  Sequencing primers: 5′ Unknown
Terms and licenses: Academic/Nonprofit Terms; Industry Terms: Not Available to Industry
How to cite: pEMS1192 was a gift from Elizabeth Simpson (Addgene plasmid # 29098 ; http://n2t.net/addgene:29098 ; RRID:Addgene_29098)
