[The description below was written by a language model from this plasmid's Addgene catalogue record.]
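Description:
pEMS1192 is a Pleiades Promoter Project construct built on the large pEMS1307 backbone (about 16.5 kb without insert). It is maintained in E. coli as a high-copy plasmid under ampicillin selection. No feature table is available for this entry, so the origin of replication and the other elements that make up this large backbone are not specified. That includes any sequences used to deliver the construct into the mouse genome.

The insert is Ple165, a MiniPromoter of roughly 3.6 kb designed from human regulatory sequence of PKP2 (plakophilin 2, also known as ARVD9). It was cloned by restriction digestion between FseI and AscI sites. Ple165 is a candidate promoter element rather than a coding sequence. The "C-terminal on backbone" EGFP-NLS listed in the record is best understood as the backbone-encoded reporter lying downstream of the cloning site, not as a fusion to plakophilin protein. In this arrangement the MiniPromoter drives a nuclear-localised enhanced GFP, and the nuclear signal makes individual expressing cells easier to identify and count in tissue.

The plasmid belongs to a toolbox of compact human promoters meant to direct selective, region- or cell-type-specific expression in the brain. For this construct the recorded outcome is negative, as eGFP reporter expression was not detected in either the brain or the eye. It is therefore mainly useful as a documented reference point for that MiniPromoter design, or as a starting point for redesigning PKP2-derived regulatory elements, rather than as a validated expression driver.
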