>Addgene plasmid #29098 | pEMS1192 | addgene partial sequence | sequence record 39272 | pEMS1307-Fwd 5'-ccgcacgtctaagaaaccat-3'
AAATAGGCGTATCACGAGGCCCTTTCGTCTTCAAGAATTAATTCCGATCATATTCAATAACCCTTAATGA
ATTCGAGCTCCTAGGCCGGCCCTGGTAATTGGATATTGGACATAAAAACAGTTGTAATGTTCTTAAAGTG
TTTAAAGACAAAAGCTTGAGAGCTCAATATGTAGATTTAAATAAAAATGGACAGTTGGAAAAAAAGAAAC
TTAAGCATTTGAAAACACAACCTGCCATTACTATTAAAATAATTCACATATTTATATTCTTGGAATAATC
AGCTTTAGACTTAATAACATTCGTTAACCTAAGCAGTCATAATCAAAGTTCTGCAATTCCTTGATTTCCA
GAATTTGTGGATGAAAACCTTCATTAGAAGCTTAATGGATTATTTTTTCTGAATCTCTCAGTAAGCTATT
TATGGGGTGGGTGTGGGTGAGCATCAAGCTTATTGGATCTTGATTACTCTTTTTCATTGAAGAATGAAAA
CAAATGGGAACTTTTCTTGACAGATAATATGAATTTATAGGCCACCAAAATATTACAGATAAATACACAA
GCCATACAGATAAAAGAATGATAGTAAACATATATTATTCAAATATAGAAACAACCTTGCTTCTGGGGAA
GCAACTTTCCTTCCTCTCCGTATACCCAGAATGACAGAGAACAGTCGAAACTATTTGAGCACCTTCCATC
TACCCCAAGACAAAAGCATGTATGTGACTATCATACTCACATTTTAGTTCCATTCTGGTGAGCCACAGAA
TACATACCTGCCTGAATGATTAAGCGCAAACTGAATTTGTGTAACTAGGA
